>Addgene plasmid #10753 | 977 pSG5L HA PTEN A4 | addgene partial sequence | sequence record 17691 | 10753 with T7
CGACGTGCCCGACTACGCCTCCCTCGGATCCATGACAGCCATCATCAAAGAGATCGTTAGCAGAAACAAA
AGGAGATATCAAGAGGATGGATTCGACTTAGACTTGACCTATATTTATCCAAACATTATTGCTATGGGAT
TTCCTGCAGAAAGACTTGAAGGCGTATACAGGAACAATATTGATGATGTAGTAAGGTTTTTGGATTCAAA
GCATAAAAACCATTACAAGATATACAATCTTTGTGCTGAAAGACATTATGACACCGCCAAATTTAATTGC
AGAGTTGCACAATATCCTTTTGAAGACCATAACCCACCACAGCTAGAACTTATCAAACCCTTTTGTGAAG
ATCTTGACCAATGGCTAAGTGAAGATGACAATCATGTTGCAGCAATTCACTGTAAAGCTGGAAAGGGACG
AACTGGTGTAATGATATGTGCATATTTATTACATCGGGGCAAATTTTTAAAGGCACAAGAGGCCCTAGAT
TTCTATGGGGAAGTAAGGACCAGAGACAAAAAGGGAGTAACTATTCCCAGTCAGAGGCGCTATGTGTATT
ATTATAGCTACCTGTTAAAGAATCATCTGGATTATAGACCAGTGGCACTGTTGTTTCACAAGATGATGTT
TGAAACTATTCCAATGTTCAGTGGCGGAACTTGCAATCCTCAGTTTGTGGTCTGCCAGCTAAAGGTGAAG
ATATATTCCTCCAATTCAGGACCCACACGACGGGAAGACAAGTTCATGTACTTTGAGTTCCCTCAGCCGT
TACCTGTGTGTGGTGATATCAAAGTAGAGTTCTTCCACAAACAGAACAAGATGCTAAAAAAGGACAAAAT
GTTTCACTTTTGGGTAAATACATTCTTCATACCAGGACCAGAGGAAACCTCAGAAAAAGTAGAAAATGGA
AGTCTATGTGATCAAGAAATCGATAGCATTTGCAGTA
