[The description below was written by a language model from this plasmid's Addgene catalogue record.]
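Description:
977 pSG5L HA PTEN A4 is a mammalian expression plasmid built on the pSG5L-HA backbone (about 4.1 kb without insert). It is maintained in E. coli as a high-copy plasmid under ampicillin selection. The record does not list a feature table, so the promoter, polyadenylation signal and origin of replication are not explicitly stated. The use of a T7 primer for 5′ sequencing indicates a T7 promoter site upstream of the insert, as is usual in pSG5-family vectors. No mammalian selection marker is recorded, which suggests the plasmid is meant for transient transfection.

The payload is a roughly 1.2 kb human PTEN coding sequence cloned between BamHI and EcoRI sites, both of which remain intact. It sits in frame with an N-terminal HA epitope tag supplied by the backbone, so the protein can be detected or immunoprecipitated with anti-HA antibodies. The insert carries the "A4" mutation set, S380A, T382A, T383A and S385A. These changes replace a cluster of four serine and threonine residues in the C-terminal tail of PTEN with alanine, which cannot be phosphorylated.

According to the associated publication, the construct was made to study how phosphorylation of the PTEN tail regulates the stability and function of this tumour suppressor phosphatase. It is typically expressed in cultured mammalian cells alongside wild-type HA-PTEN to compare protein levels, turnover and activity when tail phosphorylation is blocked.
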