Addgene plasmid #10753: 977 pSG5L HA PTEN A4
Depositing lab: William Sellers. Publication: Phosphorylation of the PTEN tail regulates protein stability and function. Vazquez F, Ramaswamy S, Nakamura N, Sellers WR. Mol Cell Biol. 2000 Jul . 20(14):5010-8. 10.1128/MCB.20.14.5010-5018.2000 PubMed 10866658.
Backbone
  Vector backbone: pSG5L-HA
  Backbone size w/o insert (bp): 4100
  Vector type: Mammalian Expression
Growth in bacteria
  Bacterial resistance: Ampicillin, 100 μg/mL
  Growth temperature: 37°C
  Growth strain: DH5alpha
  Copy number: High Copy
Gene/Insert
  Gene/Insert name: PTEN
  Species: H. sapiens (human)
  Insert size (bp): 1200
  Mutation: A4: S380A, T382A, T383A, S385A
  Entrez Gene: PTEN (a.k.a. 10q23del, BZS, CWS1, DEC, GLM2, MHAM, MMAC1, PTEN1, PTENbeta, PTENgama, TEP1)
  Tag / fusion protein: HA (N terminal on backbone)
  Cloning method: Restriction Enzyme; 5′ cloning site BamHI (not destroyed); 3′ cloning site EcoRI (not destroyed)
  Sequencing primers: 5′ T7
Terms and licenses: Academic/Nonprofit Terms; Industry Terms: Not Available to Industry
How to cite: 977 pSG5L HA PTEN A4 was a gift from William Sellers (Addgene plasmid # 10753 ; http://n2t.net/addgene:10753 ; RRID:Addgene_10753)
